Addgene plasmid #238100: pLV-EF1A-PARP14-1535-1601-Hygro
Purpose: Expression of structurally predicted WWE domain of PARP14 with EGFP on C terminal
Depositing lab: Robert Sobol. Depositing organization: Brown University. Publication: Overexpression of the WWE domain of RNF146 modulates poly-(ADP)-ribose dynamics at sites of DNA damage. Al-Rahahleh RQ, Roos WP, Saville KM, Andrews JF, Wu Z, Koczor CA, Prakash A, Sobol RW. DNA Repair (Amst). 2025 Jun;150:103845. doi: 10.1016/j.dnarep.2025.103845. Epub 2025 May 21. PubMed 40403420.
Backbone
  Vector backbone: Lentiviral
  Vector type: Mammalian Expression, Lentiviral
  Selectable markers: Hygromycin
Growth in bacteria
  Bacterial resistance: Ampicillin, 100 μg/mL
  Growth temperature: 37°C
  Growth strain: NEB Stable
  Copy number: High Copy
Gene/Insert
  Gene/Insert name: PARP14
  Species: H. sapiens (human)
  Insert size (bp): 969
  Mutation: aa 1535-1601 only
  Entrez Gene: PARP14 (a.k.a. ARTD8, BAL2, PARP-14, pART8)
  Promoter: EF1alpha
  Tag / fusion protein: EGFP (C terminal on insert)
  Cloning method: Other
Resource information
  A portion of this plasmid was derived from a plasmid made by: VectorBuilder
Terms and licenses: Academic/Nonprofit Terms; Industry Terms: Not Available to Industry
How to cite: pLV-EF1A-PARP14-1535-1601-Hygro was a gift from Robert Sobol (Addgene plasmid # 238100 ; http://n2t.net/addgene:238100 ; RRID:Addgene_238100)
