[The description below was written by a language model from this plasmid's Addgene catalogue record and pLannotate feature annotations shown in this document.]
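Description:
pLV-EF1A-PARP14-1535-1601-Hygro is a third-generation-style, self-inactivating HIV-1 lentiviral transfer plasmid for stable expression in mammalian cells, partly derived from a commercially built vector. The 9.9 kb plasmid is propagated in E. coli through a high-copy ColE1/pUC origin with ampicillin resistance (bla); an f1 origin, an SV40 origin and remnants of a lac/T7/T3 cloning region are also present in the backbone. Viral genomic RNA is driven by an RSV promoter fused to a truncated 5' LTR. It carries the Ψ packaging signal with a gag fragment, the Rev response element for Rev-dependent nuclear export, and the cPPT/CTS. It ends in a ΔU3 3' LTR followed by an SV40 polyadenylation signal, so the integrated provirus lacks LTR promoter activity.

The payload is a human EF-1α promoter with its intron A, flanked by Gateway attB4 and attB1 sites. This drives a fragment of human PARP14 restricted to residues 1535–1601, the structurally predicted WWE domain, fused at its C terminus to EGFP. The fusion ORF is bounded by attB1 and attB2, and a WPRE downstream enhances transcript stability and expression. A separate mouse PGK promoter expresses the hygromycin phosphotransferase gene (hph), allowing hygromycin selection of transduced cells.

The construct is intended to express a fluorescent WWE-domain protein. The associated work examines how WWE domains relate to poly(ADP-ribose) dynamics at sites of DNA damage, which suggests use as a live-cell imaging probe or comparator. The record does not describe its specific experimental role beyond expression of the tagged domain.
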