Features (pLannotate 1.2.2; 33 found; start..end, strand, type, name):
      3..229     +  promoter       RSV promoter: Rous sarcoma virus enhancer/promoter
    230..410     +  LTR            5' LTR (truncated): truncated 5' long terminal repeat (LTR) from HIV-1
    457..582     +  misc_feature   HIV-1 Ψ: packaging signal of human immunodeficiency virus type 1
    566..929     +  CDS            HIV-1 gag (fragment): gag protein from human immunodeficiency virus 1; gag
   1075..1308    +  misc_feature   RRE: The Rev response element (RRE) of HIV-1 allows for Rev-dependent mRNA export from the nucleus to the cytoplasm.
   1685..1785    +  CDS            Rev (fragment): human immunodeficiency virus 1 (HIV-1) Rev protein; rev; enhances nuclear export of unspliced and incompletely spliced viral mRNAs
   1803..1920    +  misc_feature   cPPT/CTS: central polypurine tract and central termination sequence of HIV-1
   1938..1958    +  protein_bind   attB4: mutant version of attB; core recombination site for the Gateway® BP reaction BP Clonase™
   1978..2189    +  promoter       EF-1α core promoter: core promoter for human elongation factor EF-1α
   2190..2299    +  intron         EF-1α intron A (fragment): intron upstream of the start codon of human EF-1α
   2925..3128    +  intron         EF-1α intron A: truncated intron upstream of the start codon of human EF-1α
   3137..3161    +  protein_bind   attB1: mutant version of attB; recombination site for the Gateway® BP reaction BP Clonase™
   3171..3371    +  CDS            PARP14 (fragment): PAR14_HUMAN - Also known as BAL2 From Homo sapiens (Human).
   3420..4139    +  CDS            EGFP: the original enhanced GFP (Yang et al., 1996) mammalian codon-optimized
   4140..4164    -  protein_bind   attB2: mutant version of attB; recombination site for the Gateway® BP reaction BP Clonase™
   4182..4770    +  misc_feature   WPRE: woodchuck hepatitis virus posttranscriptional regulatory element
   4801..5300    +  promoter       PGK promoter: mouse phosphoglycerate kinase 1 promoter
   5317..6339    +  CDS            hph: KHYB_ECOLX - Experimental evidence at protein level: Swiss-Prot protein existence level 1. The aminoglycoside phosphotransferases achieve inactivation of their antibiotic substrates by phosphorylation. Only phosphorylates hygromycin and closely related compounds such as demethyl analogs and destomycin. From Escherichia coli.
   6335..6412    +  CDS            nef (fragment): NEF_HV1Z2 - Experimental evidence at protein level: Swiss-Prot protein existence level 1. Extracellular Nef protein targets CD4(+) T-lymphocytes for apoptosis by interacting with CXCR4 surface receptors. From Human immunodeficiency virus type 1 group M subtype D (isolate Z2/CDC-Z34) (HIV-1).
   6414..6647    +  LTR            3' LTR (ΔU3): self-inactivating 3' long terminal repeat (LTR) from HIV-1
   6719..6840    +  polyA_signal   SV40 poly(A) signal: SV40 polyadenylation signal
   6880..7015    +  rep_origin     SV40 ori: SV40 origin of replication
   7036..7054    -  promoter       T7 promoter: promoter for bacteriophage T7 RNA polymerase
   7062..7217    +  CDS            lacZα (fragment): LacZα fragment of β-galactosidase; lacZ fragment
   7222..7650    +  rep_origin     f1 ori (sequence partly withheld): f1 bacteriophage origin of replication; arrow indicates direction of (+) strand synthesis
   7703..7807    +  promoter       AmpR promoter: bla
   7808..8668    +  CDS            AmpR: β-lactamase; bla; confers resistance to ampicillin, carbenicillin, and related antibiotics
   8839..9427    +  rep_origin     ori: high-copy-number ColE1/pMB1/pBR322/pUC origin of replication
   9610..9702    +  CDS            lacI (fragment): lac repressor; lacI; The lac repressor binds to the lac operator to inhibit transcription in E. coli. This inhibition can be relieved by adding lactose or isopropyl-β-D-thiogalactopyranoside (IPTG).
   9715..9736    +  protein_bind   CAP binding site: CAP binding activates transcription in the presence of cAMP. E. coli catabolite activator protein
   9751..9781    +  promoter       lac promoter: promoter for the E. coli lac operon
   9789..9805    +  protein_bind   lac operator: The lac repressor binds to the lac operator to inhibit transcription in E. coli. This inhibition can be relieved by adding lactose or isopropyl-β-D-thiogalactopyranoside (IPTG). lac repressor encoded by lacI
   9850..9868    +  promoter       T3 promoter: promoter for bacteriophage T3 RNA polymerase
>Addgene plasmid #238100 | pLV-EF1A-PARP14-1535-1601-Hygro | addgene full sequence | sequence record 472667 | Addgene NGS Result
AATGTAGTCTTATGCAATACTCTTGTAGTCTTGCAACATGGTAACGATGAGTTAGCAACATGCCTTACAA
GGAGAGAAAAAGCACCGTGCATGCCGATTGGTGGAAGTAAGGTGGTACGATCGTGCCTTATTAGGAAGGC
AACAGACGGGTCTGACATGGATTGGACGAACCACTGAATTGCCGCATTGCAGAGATATTGTATTTAAGTG
CCTAGCTCGATACATAAACGGGTCTCTCTGGTTAGACCAGATCTGAGCCTGGGAGCTCTCTGGCTAACTA
GGGAACCCACTGCTTAAGCCTCAATAAAGCTTGCCTTGAGTGCTTCAAGTAGTGTGTGCCCGTCTGTTGT
GTGACTCTGGTAACTAGAGATCCCTCAGACCCTTTTAGTCAGTGTGGAAAATCTCTAGCAGTGGCGCCCG
AACAGGGACTTGAAAGCGAAAGGGAAACCAGAGGAGCTCTCTCGACGCAGGACTCGGCTTGCTGAAGCGC
GCACGGCAAGAGGCGAGGGGCGGCGACTGGTGAGTACGCCAAAAATTTTGACTAGCGGAGGCTAGAAGGA
GAGAGATGGGTGCGAGAGCGTCAGTATTAAGCGGGGGAGAATTAGATCGCGATGGGAAAAAATTCGGTTA
AGGCCAGGGGGAAAGAAAAAATATAAATTAAAACATATAGTATGGGCAAGCAGGGAGCTAGAACGATTCG
CAGTTAATCCTGGCCTGTTAGAAACATCAGAAGGCTGTAGACAAATACTGGGACAGCTACAACCATCCCT
TCAGACAGGATCAGAAGAACTTAGATCATTATATAATACAGTAGCAACCCTCTATTGTGTGCATCAAAGG
ATAGAGATAAAAGACACCAAGGAAGCTTTAGACAAGATAGAGGAAGAGCAAAACAAAAGTAAGACCACCG
CACAGCAAGCGGCCGCTGATCTTCAGACCTGGAGGAGGAGATATGAGGGACAATTGGAGAAGTGAATTAT
ATAAATATAAAGTAGTAAAAATTGAACCATTAGGAGTAGCACCCACCAAGGCAAAGAGAAGAGTGGTGCA
GAGAGAAAAAAGAGCAGTGGGAATAGGAGCTTTGTTCCTTGGGTTCTTGGGAGCAGCAGGAAGCACTATG
GGCGCAGCGTCAATGACGCTGACGGTACAGGCCAGACAATTATTGTCTGGTATAGTGCAGCAGCAGAACA
ATTTGCTGAGGGCTATTGAGGCGCAACAGCATCTGTTGCAACTCACAGTCTGGGGCATCAAGCAGCTCCA
GGCAAGAATCCTGGCTGTGGAAAGATACCTAAAGGATCAACAGCTCCTGGGGATTTGGGGTTGCTCTGGA
AAACTCATTTGCACCACTGCTGTGCCTTGGAATGCTAGTTGGAGTAATAAATCTCTGGAACAGATTTGGA
ATCACACGACCTGGATGGAGTGGGACAGAGAAATTAACAATTACACAAGCTTAATACACTCCTTAATTGA
AGAATCGCAAAACCAGCAAGAAAAGAATGAACAAGAATTATTGGAATTAGATAAATGGGCAAGTTTGTGG
AATTGGTTTAACATAACAAATTGGCTGTGGTATATAAAATTATTCATAATGATAGTAGGAGGCTTGGTAG
GTTTAAGAATAGTTTTTGCTGTACTTTCTATAGTGAATAGAGTTAGGCAGGGATATTCACCATTATCGTT
TCAGACCCACCTCCCAACCCCGAGGGGACCCGACAGGCCCGAAGGAATAGAAGAAGAAGGTGGAGAGAGA
GACAGAGACAGATCCATTCGATTAGTGAACGGATCTCGACGGTATCGCTAGCTTTTAAAAGAAAAGGGGG
GATTGGGGGGTACAGTGCAGGGGAAAGAATAGTAGACATAATAGCAACAGACATACAAACTAAAGAATTA
CAAAAACAAATTACAAAAATTCAAAATTTTACTAGTGATTATCGGATCAACTTTGTATAGAAAAGTTGGG
CTCCGGTGCCCGTCAGTGGGCAGAGCGCACATCGCCCACAGTCCCCGAGAAGTTGGGGGGAGGGGTCGGC
AATTGAACCGGTGCCTAGAGAAGGTGGCGCGGGGTAAACTGGGAAAGTGATGTCGTGTACTGGCTCCGCC
TTTTTCCCGAGGGTGGGGGAGAACCGTATATAAGTGCAGTAGTCGCCGTGAACGTTCTTTTTCGCAACGG
GTTTGCCGCCAGAACACAGGTAAGTGCCGTGTGTGGTTCCCGCGGGCCTGGCCTCTTTACGGGTTATGGC
CCTTGCGTGCCTTGAATTACTTCCACCTGGCTGCAGTACGTGATTCTTGATCCCGAGCTTCGGGTTGGAA
GTGGGTGGGAGAGTTCGAGGCCTTGCGCTTAAGGAGCCCCTTCGCCTCGTGCTTGAGTTGAGGCCTGGCC
TGGGCGCTGGGGCCGCCGCGTGCGAATCTGGTGGCACCTTCGCGCCTGTCTCGCTGCTTTCGATAAGTCT
CTAGCCATTTAAAATTTTTGATGACCTGCTGCGACGCTTTTTTTCTGGCAAGATAGTCTTGTAAATGCGG
GCCAAGATCTGCACACTGGTATTTCGGTTTTTGGGGCCGCGGGCGGCGACGGGGCCCGTGCGTCCCAGCG
CACATGTTCGGCGAGGCGGGGCCTGCGAGCGCGGCCACCGAGAATCGGACGGGGGTAGTCTCAAGCTGGC
CGGCCTGCTCTGGTGCCTGGTCTCGCGCCGCCGTGTATCGCCCCGCCCTGGGCGGCAAGGCTGGCCCGGT
CGGCACCAGTTGCGTGAGCGGAAAGATGGCCGCTTCCCGGCCCTGCTGCAGGGAGCTCAAAATGGAGGAC
GCGGCGCTCGGGAGAGCGGGCGGGTGAGTCACCCACACAAAGGAAAAGGGCCTTTCCGTCCTCAGCCGTC
GCTTCATGTGACTCCACGGAGTACCGGGCGCCGTCCAGGCACCTCGATTAGTTCTCGAGCTTTTGGAGTA
CGTCGTCTTTAGGTTGGGGGGAGGGGTTTTATGCGATGGAGTTTCCCCACACTGAGTGGGTGGAGACTGA
AGTTAGGCCAGCTTGGCACTTGATGTAATTCTCCTTGGAATTTGCCCTTTTTGAGTTTGGATCTTGGTTC
ATTCTCAAGCCTCAGACAGTGGTTCAAAGTTTTTTTCTTCCATTTCAGGTGTCGTGACAAGTTTGTACAA
AAAAGCAGGCTGCCACCATGATCGAATGGCAGTACAACGATAATAATACAAGCCACTGCTTCAACAAGAT
GACCAACCTGAAGCTGGAGGACGCCAGGCGCGAGAAGAAGAAGACCGTGGATGTGAAGATCAACCATCGG
CACTACACCGTGAATCTGAACACTTACACAGCCACCGACACCAAGGGGCACTCCCTGTCTGTGCAGAGAC
TGACCAAGTCTTCCGGCGGGGGAGGGAGCGGAGGCGGCGGCAGCGGCGGCGGCGGGAGCATGGTGAGCAA
GGGCGAGGAGCTGTTCACCGGGGTGGTGCCCATCCTGGTCGAGCTGGACGGCGACGTAAACGGCCACAAG
TTCAGCGTGTCCGGCGAGGGCGAGGGCGATGCCACCTACGGCAAGCTGACCCTGAAGTTCATCTGCACCA
CCGGCAAGCTGCCCGTGCCCTGGCCCACCCTCGTGACCACCCTGACCTACGGCGTGCAGTGCTTCAGCCG
CTACCCCGACCACATGAAGCAGCACGACTTCTTCAAGTCCGCCATGCCCGAAGGCTACGTCCAGGAGCGC
ACCATCTTCTTCAAGGACGACGGCAACTACAAGACCCGCGCCGAGGTGAAGTTCGAGGGCGACACCCTGG
TGAACCGCATCGAGCTGAAGGGCATCGACTTCAAGGAGGACGGCAACATCCTGGGGCACAAGCTGGAGTA
CAACTACAACAGCCACAACGTCTATATCATGGCCGACAAGCAGAAGAACGGCATCAAGGTGAACTTCAAG
ATCCGCCACAACATCGAGGACGGCAGCGTGCAGCTCGCCGACCACTACCAGCAGAACACCCCCATCGGCG
ACGGCCCCGTGCTGCTGCCCGACAACCACTACCTGAGCACCCAGTCCGCCCTGAGCAAAGACCCCAACGA
GAAGCGCGATCACATGGTCCTGCTGGAGTTCGTGACCGCCGCCGGGATCACTCTCGGCATGGACGAGCTG
TACAAGTAAACCCAGCTTTCTTGTACAAAGTGGTGATAATCGAATTCCGATAATCAACCTCTGGATTACA
AAATTTGTGAAAGATTGACTGGTATTCTTAACTATGTTGCTCCTTTTACGCTATGTGGATACGCTGCTTT
AATGCCTTTGTATCATGCTATTGCTTCCCGTATGGCTTTCATTTTCTCCTCCTTGTATAAATCCTGGTTG
CTGTCTCTTTATGAGGAGTTGTGGCCCGTTGTCAGGCAACGTGGCGTGGTGTGCACTGTGTTTGCTGACG
CAACCCCCACTGGTTGGGGCATTGCCACCACCTGTCAGCTCCTTTCCGGGACTTTCGCTTTCCCCCTCCC
TATTGCCACGGCGGAACTCATCGCCGCCTGCCTTGCCCGCTGCTGGACAGGGGCTCGGCTGTTGGGCACT
GACAATTCCGTGGTGTTGTCGGGGAAGCTGACGTCCTTTCCATGGCTGCTCGCCTGTGTTGCCACCTGGA
TTCTGCGCGGGACGTCCTTCTGCTACGTCCCTTCGGCCCTCAATCCAGCGGACCTTCCTTCCCGCGGCCT
GCTGCCGGCTCTGCGGCCTCTTCCGCGTCTTCGCCTTCGCCCTCAGACGAGTCGGATCTCCCTTTGGGCC
GCCTCCCCGCATCGGGAATTCCCGCGGTTCGAATTCTACCGGGTAGGGGAGGCGCTTTTCCCAAGGCAGT
CTGGAGCATGCGCTTTAGCAGCCCCGCTGGGCACTTGGCGCTACACAAGTGGCCTCTGGCCTCGCACACA
TTCCACATCCACCGGTAGGCGCCAACCGGCTCCGTTCTTTGGTGGCCCCTTCGCGCCACCTTCTACTCCT
CCCCTAGTCAGGAAGTTCCCCCCCGCCCCGCAGCTCGCGTCGTGCAGGACGTGACAAATGGAAGTAGCAC
GTCTCACTAGTCTCGTGCAGATGGACAGCACCGCTGAGCAATGGAAGCGGGTAGGCCTTTGGGGCAGCGG
CCAATAGCAGCTTTGCTCCTTCGCTTTCTGGGCTCAGAGGCTGGGAAGGGGTGGGTCCGGGGGCGGGCTC
AGGGGCGGGCTCAGGGGCGGGGCGGGCGCCCGAAGGTCCTCCGGAGGCCCGGCATTCTGCACGCTTCAAA
AGCGCACGTCTGCCGCGCTGTTCTCCTCTTCCTCATCTCCGGGCCTTTCGACCTCACGTGGCCACCATGA
AAAAGCCTGAACTCACCGCGACGTCTGTCGAGAAGTTTCTGATCGAAAAGTTCGACAGCGTCTCCGACCT
GATGCAGCTCTCGGAGGGCGAAGAATCTCGTGCTTTCAGCTTCGATGTAGGAGGGCGTGGATATGTCCTG
CGGGTAAATAGCTGCGCCGATGGTTTCTACAAAGATCGTTATGTTTATCGGCACTTTGCATCGGCCGCGC
TCCCGATTCCGGAAGTGCTTGACATTGGGGAATTTAGCGAGAGCCTGACCTATTGCATCTCCCGCCGTGC
ACAGGGTGTCACGTTGCAAGACCTGCCTGAAACCGAACTGCCCGCTGTTCTGCAGCCGGTCGCGGAGGCC
ATGGATGCGATCGCTGCGGCCGATCTTAGCCAGACGAGCGGGTTCGGCCCATTCGGACCGCAAGGAATCG
GTCAATACACTACATGGCGTGATTTCATATGCGCGATTGCTGATCCCCATGTGTATCACTGGCAAACTGT
GATGGACGACACCGTCAGTGCGTCCGTCGCGCAGGCTCTCGATGAGCTGATGCTTTGGGCCGAGGACTGC
CCCGAAGTCCGGCACCTCGTGCACGCGGATTTCGGCTCCAACAATGTCCTGACGGACAATGGCCGCATAA
CAGCGGTCATTGACTGGAGCGAGGCGATGTTCGGGGATTCCCAATACGAGGTCGCCAACATCTTCTTCTG
GAGGCCGTGGTTGGCTTGTATGGAGCAGCAGACGCGCTACTTCGAGCGGAGGCATCCGGAGCTTGCAGGA
TCGCCGCGGCTCCGGGCGTATATGCTCCGCATTGGTCTTGACCAACTCTATCAGAGCTTGGTTGACGGCA
ATTTCGATGATGCAGCTTGGGCGCAGGGTCGATGCGACGCAATCGTCCGATCCGGAGCCGGGACTGTCGG
GCGTACACAAATCGCCCGCAGAAGCGCGGCCGTCTGGACCGATGGCTGTGTAGAAGTACTCGCCGATAGT
GGAAACCGACGCCCCAGCACTCGTCCGAGGGCAAAGGAATAGGGTACCTTTAAGACCAATGACTTACAAG
GCAGCTGTAGATCTTAGCCACTTTTTAAAAGAAAAGGGGGGACTGGAAGGGCTAATTCACTCCCAACGAA
GACAAGATCTGCTTTTTGCTTGTACTGGGTCTCTCTGGTTAGACCAGATCTGAGCCTGGGAGCTCTCTGG
CTAACTAGGGAACCCACTGCTTAAGCCTCAATAAAGCTTGCCTTGAGTGCTTCAAGTAGTGTGTGCCCGT
CTGTTGTGTGACTCTGGTAACTAGAGATCCCTCAGACCCTTTTAGTCAGTGTGGAAAATCTCTAGCAGTA
GTAGTTCATGTCATCTTATTATTCAGTATTTATAACTTGCAAAGAAATGAATATCAGAGAGTGAGAGGAA
CTTGTTTATTGCAGCTTATAATGGTTACAAATAAAGCAATAGCATCACAAATTTCACAAATAAAGCATTT
TTTTCACTGCATTCTAGTTGTGGTTTGTCCAAACTCATCAATGTATCTTATCATGTCTGGCTCTAGCTAT
CCCGCCCCTAACTCCGCCCATCCCGCCCCTAACTCCGCCCAGTTCCGCCCATTCTCCGCCCCATGGCTGA
CTAATTTTTTTTATTTATGCAGAGGCCGAGGCCGCCTCGGCCTCTGAGCTATTCCAGAAGTAGTGAGGAG
GCTTTTTTGGAGGCCTAGGGACGTACCCAATTCGCCCTATAGTGAGTCGTATTACGCGCGCTCACTGGCC
GTCGTTTTACAACGTCGTGACTGGGAAAACCCTGGCGTTACCCAACTTAATCGCCTTGCAGCACATCCCC
CTTTCGCCAGCTGGCGTAATAGCGAAGAGGCCCGCACCGATCGCCCTTCCCAACAGTTGCGCAGCCTGAA
TGGCGAATGGG
[124 nt withheld, positions 7222-7345]
C
[91 nt withheld, positions 7347-7437]
A
[49 nt withheld, positions 7439-7487]
CCTTTGACGTTGGAGTCCACGTTCTTT
[37 nt withheld, positions 7515-7551]
ACCCTATCTCGGTCTATTCTTTTGATTTATAAGGGATTTTGCCGATTTCGGCCTATTGGTTAAAAAATGA
GCTGATTTAACAAAAATTTAACGCGAATTTTAACAAAATATTAACGCTTACAATTTAGGTGGCACTTTTC
GGGGAAATGTGCGCGGAACCCCTATTTGTTTATTTTTCTAAATACATTCAAATATGTATCCGCTCATGAG
ACAATAACCCTGATAAATGCTTCAATAATATTGAAAAAGGAAGAGTATGAGTATTCAACATTTCCGTGTC
GCCCTTATTCCCTTTTTTGCGGCATTTTGCCTTCCTGTTTTTGCTCACCCAGAAACGCTGGTGAAAGTAA
AAGATGCTGAAGATCAGTTGGGTGCACGAGTGGGTTACATCGAACTGGATCTCAACAGCGGTAAGATCCT
TGAGAGTTTTCGCCCCGAAGAACGTTTTCCAATGATGAGCACTTTTAAAGTTCTGCTATGTGGCGCGGTA
TTATCCCGTATTGACGCCGGGCAAGAGCAACTCGGTCGCCGCATACACTATTCTCAGAATGACTTGGTTG
AGTACTCACCAGTCACAGAAAAGCATCTTACGGATGGCATGACAGTAAGAGAATTATGCAGTGCTGCCAT
AACCATGAGTGATAACACTGCGGCCAACTTACTTCTGACAACGATCGGAGGACCGAAGGAGCTAACCGCT
TTTTTGCACAACATGGGGGATCATGTAACTCGCCTTGATCGTTGGGAACCGGAGCTGAATGAAGCCATAC
CAAACGACGAGCGTGACACCACGATGCCTGTAGCAATGGCAACAACGTTGCGCAAACTATTAACTGGCGA
ACTACTTACTCTAGCTTCCCGGCAACAATTAATAGACTGGATGGAGGCGGATAAAGTTGCAGGACCACTT
CTGCGCTCGGCCCTTCCGGCTGGCTGGTTTATTGCTGATAAATCTGGAGCCGGTGAGCGTGGGTCTCGCG
GTATCATTGCAGCACTGGGGCCAGATGGTAAGCCCTCCCGTATCGTAGTTATCTACACGACGGGGAGTCA
GGCAACTATGGATGAACGAAATAGACAGATCGCTGAGATAGGTGCCTCACTGATTAAGCATTGGTAACTG
TCAGACCAAGTTTACTCATATATACTTTAGATTGATTTAAAACTTCATTTTTAATTTAAAAGGATCTAGG
TGAAGATCCTTTTTGATAATCTCATGACCAAAATCCCTTAACGTGAGTTTTCGTTCCACTGAGCGTCAGA
CCCCGTAGAAAAGATCAAAGGATCTTCTTGAGATCCTTTTTTTCTGCGCGTAATCTGCTGCTTGCAAACA
AAAAAACCACCGCTACCAGCGGTGGTTTGTTTGCCGGATCAAGAGCTACCAACTCTTTTTCCGAAGGTAA
CTGGCTTCAGCAGAGCGCAGATACCAAATACTGTTCTTCTAGTGTAGCCGTAGTTAGGCCACCACTTCAA
GAACTCTGTAGCACCGCCTACATACCTCGCTCTGCTAATCCTGTTACCAGTGGCTGCTGCCAGTGGCGAT
AAGTCGTGTCTTACCGGGTTGGACTCAAGACGATAGTTACCGGATAAGGCGCAGCGGTCGGGCTGAACGG
GGGGTTCGTGCACACAGCCCAGCTTGGAGCGAACGACCTACACCGAACTGAGATACCTACAGCGTGAGCT
ATGAGAAAGCGCCACGCTTCCCGAAGAGAGAAAGGCGGACAGGTATCCGGTAAGCGGCAGGGTCGGAACA
GGAGAGCGCACGAGGGAGCTTCCAGGGGGAAACGCCTGGTATCTTTATAGTCCTGTCGGGTTTCGCCACC
TCTGACTTGAGCGTCGATTTTTGTGATGCTCGTCAGGGGGGCGGAGCCTATGGAAAAACGCCAGCAACGC
GGCCTTTTTACGGTTCCTGGCCTTTTGCTGGCCTTTTGCTCACATGTTCTTTCCTGCGTTATCCCCTGAT
TCTGTGGATAACCGTATTACCGCCTTTGAGTGAGCTGATACCGCTCGCCGCAGCCGAACGACCGAGCGCA
GCGAGTCAGTGAGCGAGGAAGCGGAAGAGCGCCCAATACGCAAACCGCCTCTCCCCGCGCGTTGGCCGAT
TCATTAATGCAGCTGGCACGACAGGTTTCCCGACTGGAAAGCGGGCAGTGAGCGCAACGCAATTAATGTG
AGTTAGCTCACTCATTAGGCACCCCAGGCTTTACACTTTATGCTTCCGGCTCGTATGTTGTGTGGAATTG
TGAGCGGATAACAATTTCACACAGGAAACAGCTATGACCATGATTACGCCAAGCGCGCAATTAACCCTCA
CTAAAGGGAACAAAAGCTGGAGCTGCAAGCTT
